Addgene plasmid #67277: LIR-wtloxP-TRE-CAG-Frt-red-puro-3xPA-Frt-GFP(mVenus)-KrasG12D-cMyc-SV40LT-IRES-KRABoff-PA-TRE-loxP257-RIR
Purpose: inducbile color change and cancer regulation: FlpO recombinase dependent expression of KrasG12D cMyc and SV40 large T antigen with doxycycline inducible downregulation through tetKRAB system.
Depositing lab: Jannik Elverløv-Jakobsen. Depositing organization: Aarhus University. Publication: A genetically inducible porcine model of intestinal cancer. Callesen MM, Arnadottir SS, Lyskjaer I, Orntoft MW, Hoyer S, Dagnaes-Hansen F, Liu Y, Li R, Callesen H, Rasmussen MH, Berthelsen MF, Thomsen MK, Schweiger PJ, Jensen KB, Laurberg S, Orntoft TF, Elverlov-Jakobsen JE, Andersen CL. Mol Oncol. 2017 Nov;11(11):1616-1629. doi: 10.1002/1878-0261.12136. Epub 2017 Oct 10. PubMed 28881081.
Backbone
  Vector backbone: Amp
  Backbone size w/o insert (bp): 3000
  Total vector size (bp): 16500
  Vector type: Mammalian Expression
Growth in bacteria
  Bacterial resistance: Ampicillin, 100 μg/mL
  Growth temperature: 37°C
  Growth strain: DH5alpha
  Copy number: High Copy
Gene/Insert 1
  Gene/Insert name: first casette contain a red fluorescent protein (katushka) linked to puromycin resitance gene through an E2A site
  Insert size (bp): 1500
  Promoter: CAG
  Tag / fusion protein: red flourescent gene katushka linked to puro through a E2A site (N terminal on backbone)
  Cloning method: Restriction Enzyme; 5′ cloning site PacI (unknown if destroyed); 3′ cloning site Asis (unknown if destroyed)
  Sequencing primers: 5′ gctggttgttgtgctgtctc; 3′ cagacccttgccctggtg
Gene/Insert 2
  Gene/Insert name: second cassette contains mVENUS-kras-cmyc-SV40LT-KRABoff
  Insert size (bp): 5700
  Promoter: CAG
  Tag / fusion protein: mTQ2 blue fluorescent (N terminal on backbone)
  Cloning method: Restriction Enzyme; 5′ cloning site Asis (unknown if destroyed); 3′ cloning site MluI (unknown if destroyed)
  Sequencing primers: 5′ gatcacatggtcctgctg; 3′ acaccgaggagaatgtcaag
Terms and licenses: Academic/Nonprofit Terms; Industry Terms: Not Available to Industry
How to cite: LIR-wtloxP-TRE-CAG-Frt-red-puro-3xPA-Frt-GFP(mVenus)-KrasG12D-cMyc-SV40LT-IRES-KRABoff-PA-TRE-loxP257-RIR was a gift from Jannik Elverløv-Jakobsen (Addgene plasmid # 67277 ; http://n2t.net/addgene:67277 ; RRID:Addgene_67277)
