[The description below was written by a language model from this plasmid's Addgene catalogue record and pLannotate feature annotations shown in this document.]
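Description:
LIR-wtloxP-TRE-CAG-Frt-red-puro-3xPA-Frt-GFP(mVenus)-KrasG12D-cMyc-SV40LT-IRES-KRABoff-PA-TRE-loxP257-RIR is a roughly 16.5 kb mammalian expression plasmid on a high-copy ColE1/pUC-type backbone selected with ampicillin in E. coli. The LIR and RIR in its name, together with short annotated matches to Sleeping Beauty sequence near the right end, suggest that the cargo is flanked by transposon inverted repeats for genomic integration, although the record does not say this outright. Just inside the repeats sit a wild-type loxP site and a heterospecific lox site (called loxP257 in the name, annotated as lox2272), a pairing commonly used for Cre-mediated cassette exchange.

The payload is driven by a CAG promoter (CMV enhancer, chicken β-actin promoter and chimeric intron). In the starting state it expresses an FRT-flanked cassette encoding the far-red protein Katushka (TurboFP635) joined by E2A to puromycin resistance, ending in a bGH signal and three SV40 polyadenylation signals that block readthrough. Flp/FlpO recombination excises this stop cassette, switching cells from red to yellow and placing mVenus, KrasG12D, c-Myc and SV40 large T antigen under CAG control. An F2A peptide is annotated after mVenus; the linkers between the oncogenes are not annotated. An EMCV IRES then drives a Tet-regulator–NLS–KRAB repressor fusion, followed by WPRE and polyadenylation signals. Tetracycline response elements flank the unit, so doxycycline directs the KRAB fusion to silence the locus, giving inducible downregulation of the oncogenes.

One catalogue field lists an mTQ2 blue fluorescent tag for the second cassette, but both the name and the feature table indicate mVenus. The associated publication describes a genetically inducible porcine model of intestinal cancer.
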