Features (pLannotate 1.2.2; 54 found; start..end, strand, type, name):
    137..236     +  misc_feature   bom (fragment): basis of mobility region from pBR322
    242..399     -  CDS            lacZα (fragment): LacZα fragment of β-galactosidase; lacZ fragment
    698..731     -  protein_bind   loxP: Cre-mediated recombination occurs in the 8-bp core sequence (GCATACAT). Cre recombinase
    754..1024    +  protein_bind   tetracycline response element: contains seven copies of the tetracycline operator tetO tetracycline repressor TetR
   1100..1403    +  enhancer       CMV enhancer: human cytomegalovirus immediate early enhancer
   1406..1681    +  promoter       chicken β-actin promoter: No description available
   1682..2649    +  intron         chimeric intron: chimera between introns from chicken β-actin and rabbit β-globin
   2689..2721    -  CDS            lacZα (fragment): LacZα fragment of β-galactosidase; lacZ fragment
   2729..2747    +  promoter       T7 promoter: promoter for bacteriophage T7 RNA polymerase
   2763..2803    +  intron         β-globin intron (fragment): intron from rabbit β-globin gene
   2862..2909    +  protein_bind   FRT: FLP-mediated recombination occurs in the 8-bp core sequence TCTAGAAA (Turan and Bode, 2011). FLP recombinase from the Saccharomyces cerevisiae 2μ plasmid
   2916..3621    +  CDS            TurboFP635 (fragment): far-red-shifted derivative of red fluorescent protein from Entacmaea quadricolor, also known as Katushka (Shcherbo et al., 2007) mammalian codon-optimized
   3621..3686    +  misc_feature   MCS: multiple cloning site
   3714..3766    +  CDS            E2A (fragment): 2A peptide from equine rhinitis A virus polyprotein Eukaryotic ribosomes fail to insert a peptide bond between the Gly and Pro residues, yielding separate polypeptides.
   3780..4379    +  CDS            PuroR: puromycin N-acetyltransferase; pac from Streptomyces alboniger; confers resistance to puromycin
   4426..4650    +  polyA_signal   bGH poly(A) signal: bovine growth hormone polyadenylation signal
   4661..4792    +  polyA_signal   SV40 poly(A) signal: SV40 polyadenylation signal
   4792..4924    +  polyA_signal   SV40 poly(A) signal: SV40 polyadenylation signal
   4924..5056    +  polyA_signal   SV40 poly(A) signal: SV40 polyadenylation signal
   5057..5104    +  protein_bind   FRT: FLP-mediated recombination occurs in the 8-bp core sequence TCTAGAAA (Turan and Bode, 2011). FLP recombinase from the Saccharomyces cerevisiae 2μ plasmid
   5167..5883    +  CDS            mVenus: mVenus is a basic (constitutively fluorescent) yellow fluorescent protein published in 2006, derived from Aequorea victoria. It is reported to be a rapidly-maturing monomer with moderate acid sensitivity.
   5893..5954    +  CDS            F2A (fragment): 2A peptide from foot-and-mouth disease virus polyprotein Eukaryotic ribosomes fail to insert a peptide bond between the Gly and Pro residues, yielding separate polypeptides.
   5959..6519    +  CDS            K-Ras: human small GTPase proto-oncoprotein
   6583..7893    +  CDS            c-Myc: human c-Myc proto-oncogene
   7966..10089   +  CDS            large T antigen: large T antigen from SV40 (simian virus 40)
  10101..10121   +  misc_feature   MCS (fragment): multiple cloning site
  10137..10688   +  misc_feature   IRES: internal ribosome entry site (IRES) of the encephalomyocarditis virus (EMCV)
  10695..11274   +  CDS            rtTA3 (fragment): reverse tetracycline transactivator 3 activates expression from Tet-responsive promoters in the presence of doxycycline
  11312..11331   +  CDS            SV40 NLS (fragment): nuclear localization signal of SV40 (simian virus 40) large T antigen
  11435..11629   +  CDS            KRAB: Krüppel-associated box (KRAB) transcriptional repression domain from the human zinc finger protein ZNF10 (Margolin et al., 1994)
  11731..11751   +  misc_feature   MCS (fragment): multiple cloning site
  11771..12359   +  misc_feature   WPRE: woodchuck hepatitis virus posttranscriptional regulatory element
  12427..12446   +  misc_feature   cPPT/CTS (fragment): central polypurine tract and central termination sequence of HIV-1
  12448..12484   +  LTR            3' LTR (ΔU3) (fragment): self-inactivating 3' long terminal repeat (LTR) from HIV-1
  12497..12767   +  protein_bind   tetracycline response element: contains seven copies of the tetracycline operator tetO tetracycline repressor TetR
  12806..12986   +  LTR            5' LTR (truncated): truncated 5' long terminal repeat (LTR) from HIV-1
  13000..13076   +  CDS            large T antigen (fragment): large T antigen from SV40 (simian virus 40)
  13099..13220   +  polyA_signal   SV40 poly(A) signal: SV40 polyadenylation signal
  13264..13348   +  CDS            large T antigen (fragment): large T antigen from SV40 (simian virus 40)
  13371..13492   +  polyA_signal   SV40 poly(A) signal: SV40 polyadenylation signal
  13564..13788   +  polyA_signal   bGH poly(A) signal: bovine growth hormone polyadenylation signal
  13805..13838   +  protein_bind   lox2272: Cre-mediated recombination occurs in the 8-bp core sequence (GGATACTT). lox2272 sites are compatible with each other, but incompatible with loxP or loxN sites (Lee and Saito, 1988). Cre recombinase
  13843..13896   +  polyA_signal   SV40 poly(A) signal (fragment): SV40 polyadenylation signal
  13897..13930   +  CDS            SB100X (fragment): hyperactive variant of the Sleeping Beauty transposase (Mátés et al., 2009)
  13930..14038   +  CDS            SB100X (fragment): hyperactive variant of the Sleeping Beauty transposase (Mátés et al., 2009)
  14271..14308   +  misc_feature   MCS (fragment): pUC18/19 multiple cloning site
  14343..14365   -  protein_bind   lac operator (fragment): The lac repressor binds to the lac operator to inhibit transcription in E. coli. This inhibition can be relieved by adding lactose or isopropyl-β-D-thiogalactopyranoside (IPTG). lac repressor encoded by lacI
  14369..14399   -  promoter       lac promoter: promoter for the E. coli lac operon
  14414..14435   -  protein_bind   CAP binding site: CAP binding activates transcription in the presence of cAMP. E. coli catabolite activator protein
  14448..14540   -  CDS            lacI (fragment): lac repressor; lacI; The lac repressor binds to the lac operator to inhibit transcription in E. coli. This inhibition can be relieved by adding lactose or isopropyl-β-D-thiogalactopyranoside (IPTG).
  14723..15311   -  rep_origin     ori: high-copy-number ColE1/pMB1/pBR322/pUC origin of replication
  15482..16342   -  CDS            AmpR: β-lactamase; bla; confers resistance to ampicillin, carbenicillin, and related antibiotics
  16343..16447   -  promoter       AmpR promoter: bla
  16542..35      +  CDS            rop (fragment) (across the origin): Rop protein, which maintains plasmids at low copy number; rop
>Addgene plasmid #67277 | LIR-wtloxP-TRE-CAG-Frt-red-puro-3xPA-Frt-GFP(mVenus)-KrasG12D-cMyc-SV40LT-IRES-KRABoff-PA-TRE-loxP257-RIR | depositor full sequence | sequence record 121189 | LIR-wtloxP-TRE-CAG-Frt-red-puro-3xPA-Frt-GFP(mVenus)-KrasG12D-cMyc-SV40LT-IRES-KRABoff-PA-TRE-loxP257-RIR sequence 16542 bps
TCGCGCGTTTCGGTGATGACGGTGAAAACCTCTGACACATGCAGCTCCCGGAGACGGTCACAGCTTGTCT
GTAAGCGGATGCCGGGAGCAGACAAGCCCGTCAGGGCGCGTCAGCGGGTGTTGGCGGGTGTCGGGGCTGG
CTTAACTATGCGGCATCAGAGCAGATTGTACTGAGAGTGCACCATATGCGGTGTGAAATACCGCACAGAT
GCGTAAGGAGAAAATACCGCATCAGGCGCCATTCGCCATTCAGGCTGCGCAACTGTTGGGAAGGGCGATC
GGTGCGGGCCTCTTCGCTATTACGCCAGCTGGCGAAAGGGGGATGTGCTGCAAGGCGATTAAGTTGGGTA
ACGCCAGGGTTTTCCCAGTCACGACGTTGTAAAACGACGGCCAGTGAATTCAGATCTGATATCTCTAGAG
AAGTCGACGTTTAAAGTACCCTACAGTTGAAGTCGGAAGTTTACATACACTTAAGTTGGAGTCATTAAAA
CTCGTTTTTCAACTACTCCACAAATTTCTTGTTAACAAACAATAGTTTTGGCAAGTCAGTTAGGACATCT
ACTTTGTGCATGACACAAGTCATTTTTCCAACAATTGTTTACAGACAGATTATTTCACTTATAATTCACT
GTATCACAATTCCAGTGGGTCAGAAGTTTACATACACTAAGTTGACTGTGCCTTTAAACAGTCGCGAATA
ACTTCGTATAATGTATGCTATACGAAGTTATGGCGCGCCCTCGAGTTTACCACTCCCTATCAGTGATAGA
GAAAAGTGAAAGTCGAGTTTACCACTCCCTATCAGTGATAGAGAAAAGTGAAAGTCGAGTTTACCACTCC
CTATCAGTGATAGAGAAAAGTGAAAGTCGAGTTTACCACTCCCTATCAGTGATAGAGAAAAGTGAAAGTC
GAGTTTACCACTCCCTATCAGTGATAGAGAAAAGTGAAAGTCGAGTTTACCACTCCCTATCAGTGATAGA
GAAAAGTGAAAGTCGAGTTTACCACTCCCTATCAGTGATAGAGAAAAGTGAAAGTCGACTAGTTATTAAT
AGTAATCAATTACGGGGTCATTAGTTCATAGCCCATATATGGAGTTCCGCGTTACATAACTTACGGTAAA
TGGCCCGCCTGGCTGACCGCCCAACGACCCCCGCCCATTGACGTCAATAATGACGTATGTTCCCATAGTA
ACGCCAATAGGGACTTTCCATTGACGTCAATGGGTGGAGTATTTACGGTAAACTGCCCACTTGGCAGTAC
ATCAAGTGTATCATATGCCAAGTACGCCCCCTATTGACGTCAATGACGGTAAATGGCCCGCCTGGCATTA
TGCCCAGTACATGACCTTATGGGACTTTCCTACTTGGCAGTACATCTACGTATTAGTCATCGCTATTACC
ATGGGTCGAGGTGAGCCCCACGTTCTGCTTCACTCTCCCCATCTCCCCCCCCTCCCCACCCCCAATTTTG
TATTTATTTATTTTTTAATTATTTTGTGCAGCGATGGGGGCGGGGGGGGGGGGGGCGCGCGCCAGGCGGG
GCGGGGCGGGGCGAGGGGCGGGGCGGGGCGAGGCGGAGAGGTGCGGCGGCAGCCAATCAGAGCGGCGCGC
TCCGAAAGTTTCCTTTTATGGCGAGGCGGCGGCGGCGGCGGCCCTATAAAAAGCGAAGCGCGCGGCGGGC
GGGAGTCGCTGCGTTGCCTTCGCCCCGTGCCCCGCTCCGCGCCGCCTCGCGCCGCCCGCCCCGGCTCTGA
CTGACCGCGTTACTCCCACAGGTGAGCGGGCGGGACGGCCCTTCTCCTCCGGGCTGTAATTAGCGCTTGG
TTTAATGACGGCTCGTTTCTTTTCTGTGGCTGCGTGAAAGCCTTAAAGGGCTCCGGGAGGGCCCTTTGTG
CGGGGGGGAGCGGCTCGGGGGGTGCGTGCGTGTGTGTGTGCGTGGGGAGCGCCGCGTGCGGCCCGCGCTG
CCCGGCGGCTGTGAGCGCTGCGGGCGCGGCGCGGGGCTTTGTGCGCTCCGCGTGTGCGCGAGGGGAGCGC
GGCCGGGGGCGGTGCCCCGCGGTGCGGGGGGGCTGCGAGGGGAACAAAGGCTGCGTGCGGGGTGTGTGCG
TGGGGGGGTGAGCAGGGGGTGTGGGCGCGGCGGTCGGGCTGTAACCCCCCCCTGCACCCCCCTCCCCGAG
TTGCTGAGCACGGCCCGGCTTCGGGTGCGGGGCTCCGTGCGGGGCGTGGCGCGGGGCTCGCCGTGCCGGG
CGGGGGGTGGCGGCAGGTGGGGGTGCCGGGCGGGGCGGGGCCGCCTCGGGCCGGGGAGGGCTCGGGGGAG
GGGCGCGGCGGCCCCGGAGCGCCGGCGGCTGTCGAGGCGCGGCGAGCCGCAGCCATTGCCTTTTATGGTA
ATCGTGCGAGAGGGCGCAGGGACTTCCTTTGTCCCAAATCTGGCGGAGCCGAAATCTGGGAGGCGCCGCC
GCACCCCCTCTAGCGGGCGCGGGGCGAAGCGGTGCGGCGCCGGCAGGAAGGAAATGGGCGGGGAGGGCCT
TCGTGCGTCGCCGCGCCGCCGTCCCCTTCTCCCTCTCCAGCCTCGGGGCTGTCCGCGGGGGGACGGCTGC
CTTCGGGGGGGACGGGGCAGGGCGGGGTTCGGCTTCTGGCGTGTGACCGGCGGCTCTAGTAACGGCCGCC
AGTGTGCTGGAATTCGCCCTTCAAGCTTCCAGTCACGACGTTGTAAAACGACGGCCAGTGAGCGCGCGTA
ATACGACTCACTATAGGGCGAATTGGAGCTCGCCTCTGCTAACCATGTTCATGCCTTCTTCTTTTTCCTA
CAGCTCCTGGGCAACGTGCTGGTTGTTGTGCTGTCTCATCATTTTGGCAAAGATTAATTAAGAAGTTCCT
ATTCCGAAGTTCCTATTCTCTAGAAAGTATAGGAACTTCGCCACCATGGTGGGTGAGGATAGCGTGCTGA
TCACCGAGAACATGCACATGAAACTGTACATGGAGGGCACCGTGAACGACCACCACTTCAAGTGCACATC
CGAGGGCGAAGGCAAGCCCTACGAGGGCACCCAGACCATGAAGATCAAGGTGGTCGAGGGCGGCCCTCTC
CCCTTCGCCTTCGACATCCTGGCTACCAGCTTCATGTACGGCAGCAAAACCTTTATCAACCACACCCAGG
GCATCCCCGACTTCTTTAAGCAGTCCTTCCCTGAGGGCTTCACATGGGAGAGGATCACCACATACGAAGA
CGGGGGCGTGCTGACCGCTACCCAGGACACCAGCCTCCAGAACGGCTGCCTCATCTACAACGTCAAGATC
AACGGGGTGAACTTCCCATCCAACGGCCCTGTGATGCAGAAGAAAACACTCGGCTGGGAGGCCAGCACCG
AGATGCTGTACCCCGCTGACAGCGGCCTGAGAGGCCATAGCCAGATGGCCCTGAAGCTCGTGGGCGGGGG
CTACCTGCACTGCTCCCTCAAGACCACATACAGATCCAAGAAACCCGCTAAGAACCTCAAGATGCCCGGC
TTCTACTTCGTGGACAGGAGACTGGAAAGAATCAAGGAGGCCGACAAAGAGACCTACGTCGAGCAGCACG
AGATGGCTGTGGCCAGGTACTGCGACCTGCCTAGCAAACTGGGGCACAGCTCCGGACTCAGATCTCGAGC
TCAAGCTTCGAATTCTGCAGTCGACGGTACCGCGGGCCCGGGATCCACCGGATCTAGACCTAGGGGAAGC
GGACAGTGTACTAATTATGCTCTCTTGAAATTGGCTGGAGATGTTGAGAGCAACCCTGGACCTACCGGTA
TGACCGAGTACAAGCCCACGGTGCGCCTCGCCACCCGCGACGACGTCCCCAGGGCCGTACGCACCCTCGC
CGCCGCGTTCGCCGACTACCCCGCCACGCGCCACACCGTCGATCCGGACCGCCACATCGAGCGGGTCACC
GAGCTGCAAGAACTCTTCCTCACGCGCGTCGGGCTCGACATCGGCAAGGTGTGGGTCGCGGACGACGGCG
CCGCGGTGGCGGTCTGGACCACGCCGGAGAGCGTCGAAGCGGGGGCGGTGTTCGCCGAGATCGGCCCGCG
CATGGCCGAGTTGAGCGGTTCCCGGCTGGCCGCGCAGCAACAGATGGAAGGCCTCCTGGCGCCGCACCGG
CCCAAGGAGCCCGCGTGGTTCCTGGCCACCGTCGGCGTCTCGCCCGACCACCAGGGCAAGGGTCTGGGCA
GCGCCGTCGTGCTCCCCGGAGTGGAGGCGGCCGAGCGCGCCGGGGTGCCCGCCTTCCTGGAGACCTCCGC
GCCCCGCAACCTCCCCTTCTACGAGCGGCTCGGCTTCACCGTCACCGCCGACGTCGAGGTGCCCGAAGGA
CCGCGCACCTGGTGCATGACCCGCAAGCCCGGTGCCTGAATCGATGACTCTAGATCATAATCAGCCCGGG
GGTGATCAGCCTCGACTGTGCCTTCTAGTTGCCAGCCATCTGTTGTTTGCCCCTCCCCCGTGCCTTCCTT
GACCCTGGAAGGTGCCACTCCCACTGTCCTTTCCTAATAAAATGAGGAAATTGCATCGCATTGTCTGAGT
AGGTGTCATTCTATTCTGGGGGGTGGGGTGGGGCAGGACAGCAAGGGGGAGGATTGGGAAGACAATAGCA
GGCATGCTGGGGATGCGGTGGGCTCTATGGAACCAGCTGGTTGTTTATTGCAGCTTATAATGGTTACAAA
TAAAGCAATAGCATCACAAATTTCACAAATAAAGCATTTTTTTCACTGCATTCTAGTTGTGGTTTGTCCA
AACTCATCAATGTATCTTATCATGTCTGGATCTTGTTTATTGCAGCTTATAATGGTTACAAATAAAGCAA
TAGCATCACAAATTTCACAAATAAAGCATTTTTTTCACTGCATTCTAGTTGTGGTTTGTCCAAACTCATC
AATGTATCTTATCATGTCTGGATCTTGTTTATTGCAGCTTATAATGGTTACAAATAAAGCAATAGCATCA
CAAATTTCACAAATAAAGCATTTTTTTCACTGCATTCTAGTTGTGGTTTGTCCAAACTCATCAATGTATC
TTATCATGTCTGGATCGAAGTTCCTATTCCGAAGTTCCTATTCTCTAGAAAGTATAGGAACTTCCTCATG
CGCATAACTAACTTTAAATAATGCCAATTATTTAAAGTTATTGCGATCGCGCCACCATGGTGAGCAAGGG
CGAGGAGCTGTTCACCGGGGTGGTGCCCATCCTGGTCGAGCTGGACGGCGACGTAAACGGCCACAAGTTC
AGCGTGTCCGGCGAGGGCGAGGGCGATGCCACCTACGGCAAGCTGACCCTGAAGCTGATCTGCACCACCG
GCAAGCTGCCCGTGCCCTGGCCCACCCTCGTGACCACCCTGGGCTACGGCCTGCAGTGCTTCGCCCGCTA
CCCCGACCACATGAAGCAGCACGACTTCTTCAAGTCCGCCATGCCCGAAGGCTACGTCCAGGAGCGCACC
ATCTTCTTCAAGGACGACGGCAACTACAAGACCCGCGCCGAGGTGAAGTTCGAGGGCGACACCCTGGTGA
ACCGCATCGAGCTGAAGGGCATCGACTTCAAGGAGGACGGCAACATCCTGGGGCACAAGCTGGAGTACAA
CTACAACAGCCACAACGTCTATATCACCGCCGACAAGCAGAAGAACGGCATCAAGGCCAACTTCAAGATC
CGCCACAACATCGAGGACGGCGGCGTGCAGCTCGCCGACCACTACCAGCAGAACACCCCCATCGGCGACG
GCCCCGTGCTGCTGCCCGACAACCACTACCTGAGCTACCAGTCCAAGCTGAGCAAAGACCCCAACGAGAA
GCGCGATCACATGGTCCTGCTGGAGTTCGTGACCGCCGCCGGGATCACTCTCGGCATGGACGAGCTGTAC
AAGGGAAGCGGAGTGAAACAGACTTTGAATTTTGACCTTCTCAAGTTGGCGGGAGACGTGGAGTCCAACC
CTGGACCTACTGAATATAAACTTGTGGTAGTTGGAGCTGATGGCGTAGGCAAGAGTGCCTTGACGATACA
GCTAATTCAGAATCATTTTGTGGACGAATATGATCCAACAATAGAGGATTCCTACAGGAAGCAAGTAGTA
ATTGATGGAGAAACCTGTCTCTTGGATATTCTCGACACAGCAGGTCAAGAGGAGTACAGTGCAATGAGGG
ACCAGTACATGAGGACTGGGGAGGGCTTTCTTTGTGTATTTGCCATAAATAATACTAAATCATTTGAAGA
TATTCACCATTATAGAGAACAAATTAAAAGAGTTAAGGACTCTGAAGATGTACCTATGGTCCTAGTAGGA
AATAAATGTGATTTGCCTTCTAGAACAGTAGACACAAAACAGGCTCAGGACTTAGCAAGAAGTTATGGAA
TTCCTTTTATTGAAACATCAGCAAAGACAAGACAGGGTGTTGATGATGCCTTCTATACATTAGTTCGAGA
AATTCGAAAACATAAAGAAAAGATGAGCAAAGATGGTAAAAAGAAGAAAAAGAAGTCAAAGACAAAGTGT
GTAATTATGGGAAGCGGAGAGGGCAGAGGAAGTCTGCTAACATGCGGTGACGTCGAGGAGAATCCTGGAC
CTCTCAACGTTAGCTTCACCAACAGGAACTATGACCTCGACTACGACTCGGTGCAGCCGTATTTCTACTG
CGACGAGGAGGAGAACTTCTACCAGCAGCAGCAGCAGAGCGAGCTGCAGCCCCCGGCGCCCAGCGAGGAT
ATCTGGAAGAAATTCGAGCTGCTGCCCACCCCGCCCCTGTCCCCTAGCCGCCGCTCCGGGCTCTGCTCGC
CCTCCTACGTTGCGGTCACACCCTTCTCCCTTCGGGGAGACAACGACGGCGGTGGCGGGAGCTTCTCCAC
GGCCGACCAGCTGGAGATGGTGACCGAGCTGCTGGGAGGAGACATGGTGAACCAGAGTTTCATCTGCGAC
CCGGACGACGAGACCTTCATCAAAAACATCATCATCCAGGACTGTATGTGGAGCGGCTTCTCGGCCGCCG
CCAAGCTCGTCTCAGAGAAGCTGGCCTCCTACCAGGCTGCGCGCAAAGACAGCGGCAGCCCGAACCCCGC
CCGCGGCCACAGCGTCTGCTCCACCTCCAGCTTGTACCTGCAGGATCTGAGCGCCGCCGCCTCAGAGTGC
ATCGACCCCTCGGTGGTCTTCCCCTACCCTCTCAACGACAGCAGCTCGCCCAAGTCCTGCGCCTCGCAAG
ACTCCAGCGCCTTCTCTCCGTCCTCGGATTCTCTGCTCTCCTCGACGGAGTCCTCCCCGCAGGGCAGCCC
CGAGCCCCTGGTGCTCCATGAGGAGACACCGCCCACCACCAGCAGCGACTCTGAGGAGGAACAAGAAGAT
GAGGAAGAAATCGATGTTGTTTCTGTGGAAAAGAGGCAGGCTCCTGGCAAAAGGTCAGAGTCTGGATCAC
CTTCTGCTGGAGGCCACAGCAAACCTCCTCACAGCCCACTGGTCCTCAAGAGGTGCCACGTCTCCACACA
TCAGCACAACTACGCAGCGCCTCCCTCCACTCGGAAGGACTATCCTGCTGCCAAGAGGGTCAAGTTGGAC
AGTGTCAGAGTCCTGAGACAGATCAGCAACAACCGAAAATGCACCAGCCCCAGGTCCTCGGACACCGAGG
AGAATGTCAAGAGGCGAACACACAACGTCTTGGAGCGCCAGAGGAGGAACGAGCTAAAACGGAGCTTTTT
TGCCCTGCGTGACCAGATCCCGGAGTTGGAAAACAATGAAAAGGCCCCCAAGGTAGTTATCCTTAAAAAA
GCCACAGCATACATCCTGTCCGTCCAAGCAGAGGAGCAAAAGCTCATTTCTGAAGAGGACTTGTTGCGGA
AACGACGAGAACAGTTGAAACACAAACTTGAACAGCTACGGAACTCTTGTGCGGTATACGGAAGCGGAGC
TACTAACTTCAGCCTGCTGAAGCAGGCTGGAGACGTGGAGGAGAACCCTGGACCTGATAAAGTTTTAAAC
AGAGAGGAATCTTTGCAGCTAATGGACCTTCTAGGTCTTGAAAGGAGTGCCTGGGGGAATATTCCTCTGA
TGAGAAAGGCATATTTAAAAAAATGCAAGGAGTTTCATCCTGATAAAGGAGGAGATGAAGAAAAAATGAA
GAAAATGAATACTCTGTACAAGAAAATGGAAGATGGAGTAAAATATGCTCATCAACCTGACTTTGGAGGC
TTCTGGGATGCAACTGAGATTCCAACCTATGGAACTGATGAATGGGAGCAGTGGTGGAATGCCTTTAATG
AGGAAAACCTGTTTTGCTCAGAAGAAATGCCATCTAGTGATGATGAGGCTACTGCTGACTCTCAACATTC
TACTCCTCCAAAAAAGAAGAGAAAGGTAGAAGACCCCAAGGACTTTCCTTCAGAATTGCTAAGTTTTTTG
AGTCATGCTGTGTTTAGTAATAGAACTCTTGCTTGCTTTGCTATTTACACCACAAAGGAAAAAGCTGCAC
TGCTATACAAGAAAATTATGGAAAAATATTCTGTAACCTTTATAAGTAGGCATAACAGTTATAATCATAA
CATACTGTTTTTTCTTACTCCACACAGGCATAGAGTGTCTGCTATTAATAACTATGCTCAAAAATTGTGT
ACCTTTAGCTTTTTAATTTGTAAAGGGGTTAATAAGGAATATTTGATGTATAGTGCCTTGACTAGAGATC
CATTTTCTGTTATTGAGGAAAGTTTGCCAGGTGGGTTAAAGGAGCATGATTTTAATCCAGAAGAAGCAGA
GGAAACTAAACAAGTGTCCTGGAAGCTTGTAACAGAGTATGCAATGGAAACAAAATGTGATGATGTGTTG
TTATTGCTTGGGATGTACTTGGAATTTCAGTACAGTTTTGAAATGTGTTTAAAATGTATTAAAAAAGAAC
AGCCCAGCCACTATAAGTACCATGAAAAGCATTATGCAAATGCTGCTATATTTGCTGACAGCAAAAACCA
AAAAACCATATGCCAACAGGCTGTTGATACTGTTTTAGCTAAAAAGCGGGTTGATAGCCTACAATTAACT
AGAGAACAAATGTTAACAAACAGATTTAATGATCTTTTGGATAGGATGGATATAATGTTTGGTTCTACAG
GCTCTGCTGACATAGAAGAATGGATGGCTGGAGTTGCTTGGCTACACTGTTTGTTGCCCAAAATGGATTC
AGTGGTGTATGACTTTTTAAAATGCATGGTGTACAACATTCCTAAAAAAAGATACTGGCTGTTTAAAGGA
CCAATTGATAGTGGTAAAACTACATTAGCAGCTGCTTTGCTTGAATTATGTGGGGGGAAAGCTTTAAATG
TTAATTTGCCCTTGGACAGGCTGAACTTTGAGCTAGGAGTAGCTATTGACCAGTTTTTAGTAGTTTTTGA
GGATGTAAAGGGCACTGGAGGGGAGTCCAGAGATTTGCCTTCAGGTCAGGGAATTAATAACCTGGACAAT
TTAAGGGATTATTTGGATGGCAGTGTTAAGGTAAACTTAGAAAAGAAACACCTAAATAAAAGAACTCAAA
TATTTCCCCCTGGAATAGTCACCATGAATGAGTACAGTGTGCCTAAAACACTGCAGGCCAGATTTGTAAA
ACAAATAGATTTTAGGCCCAAAGATTATTTAAAGCATTGCCTGGAACGCAGTGAGTTTTTGTTAGAAAAG
AGAATAATTCAAAGTGGCATTGCTTTGCTTCTTATGTTAATTTGGTACAGACCTGTGGCTGAGTTTGCTC
AAAGTATTCAGAGCAGAATTGTGGAGTGGAAAGAGAGATTGGACAAAGAGTTTAGTTTGTCAGTGTATCA
AAAAATGAAGTTTAATGTGGCTATGGGAATTGGAGTTTTAGATTGGCTAAGAAACAGTGATGATGATGAT
GAAGACAGCCAGGAAAATGCTGATAAAAATGAAGATGGTGGGGAGAAGAACATGGAAGACTCAGGGCATG
AAACGGGCATTGATTCACAGTCCCAAGGCTCATTTCAGGCCCCTCAGTCCTCACAGTCTGTTCATGATCA
TAATCAGCCATACCACATTTGTAGAGGTTTTACTTGCTTTAAAAAACCTCCCACACCTCCCCCTGAACCT
GAAACATAAATCGATGCTAGTCGAGCTCAAGCTTCGAATTCCGCCCCCCCCCCCTAACGTTACTGGCCGA
AGCCGCTTGGAATAAGGCCGGTGTGCGTTTGTCTATATGTTATTTTCCACCATATTGCCGTCTTTTGGCA
ATGTGAGGGCCCGGAAACCTGGCCCTGTCTTCTTGACGAGCATTCCTAGGGGTCTTTCCCCTCTCGCCAA
AGGAATGCAAGGTCTGTTGAATGTCGTGAAGGAAGCAGTTCCTCTGGAAGCTTCTTGAAGACAAACAACG
TCTGTAGCGACCCTTTGCAGGCAGCGGAACCCCCCACCTGGCGACAGGTGCCTCTGCGGCCAAAAGCCAC
GTGTATAAGATACACCTGCAAAGGCGGCACAACCCCAGTGCCACGTTGTGAGTTGGATAGTTGTGGAAAG
AGTCAAATGGCTCTCCTCAAGCGTATTCAACAAGGGGCTGAAGGATGCCCAGAAGGTACCCCATTGTATG
GGATCTGATCTGGGGCCTCGGTGCACATGCTTTACATGTGTTTAGTCGAGGTTAAAAAACGTCTAGGCCC
CCCGAACCACGGGGACGTGGTTTTCCTTTGAAAAACACGATGATAATACCATGGCTAGACTGGACAAGAG
CAAAGTCATAAACGGCGCTCTGGAATTACTCAATGGAGTCGGTATCGAAGGCCTGACGACAAGGAAACTC
GCTCAAAAGCTGGGAGTTGAGCAGCCTACCCTGTACTGGCACGTGAAGAACAAGCGGGCCCTGCTCGATG
CCCTGCCAATCGAGATGCTGGACAGGCATCATACCCACTTCTGCCCCCTGGAAGGCGAGTCATGGCAAGA
CTTTCTGCGGAACAACGCCAAGTCATTCCGCTGTGCTCTCCTCTCACATCGCGACGGGGCTAAAGTGCAT
CTCGGCACCCGCCCAACAGAGAAACAGTACGAAACCCTGGAAAATCAGCTCGCGTTCCTGTGTCAGCAAG
GCTTCTCCCTGGAGAACGCACTGTACGCTCTGTCCGCCGTGGGCCACTTTACACTGGGCTGCGTATTGGA
GGAACAGGAGCATCAAGTAGCAAAAGAGGAAAGAGAGACACCTACCACCGATTCTATGCCCCCACTTCTG
AGACAAGCAATTGAGCTGTTCGACCGGCAGGGAGCCGAACCTGCCTTCCTTTTCGGCCTGGAACTAATCA
TATGCGGATTAGAAAAACAACTTAAATGTGAAAGTGGGTCGCCAAAAAAGAAGAGAAAGGTCGACGGCGG
TGGTGCTTTGTCTCCTCAGCACTCTGCTGTCACTCAAGGAAGTATCATCAAGAACAAGGAGGGCATGGAT
GCTAAGTCACTAACTGCCTGGTCCCGGACACTGGTGACCTTCAAGGATGTATTTGTGGACTTCACCAGGG
AGGAGTGGAAGCTGCTGGACACTGCTCAGCAGATCGTGTACAGAAATGTGATGCTGGAGAACTATAAGAA
CCTGGTTTCCTTGGGTTATCAGCTTACTAAGCCAGATGTGATCCTCCGGTTGGAGAAGGGAGAAGAGCCC
TGGCTGGTGGAGAGAGAAATTCACCAAGAGACCCATCCTGATTCAGAGACTGCATTTGAAATCAAATCAT
CAGTTTAAGGATCTCGACTAGCTAGTAGCTAGCTAGCTAGTCGAGCTCAAGCTTCGAATTCCCGGGACTA
GTCATATGATAATCAACCTCTGGATTACAAAATTTGTGAAAGATTGACTGGTATTCTTAACTATGTTGCT
CCTTTTACGCTATGTGGATACGCTGCTTTAATGCCTTTGTATCATGCTATTGCTTCCCGTATGGCTTTCA
TTTTCTCCTCCTTGTATAAATCCTGGTTGCTGTCTCTTTATGAGGAGTTGTGGCCCGTTGTCAGGCAACG
TGGCGTGGTGTGCACTGTGTTTGCTGACGCAACCCCCACTGGTTGGGGCATTGCCACCACCTGTCAGCTC
CTTTCCGGGACTTTCGCTTTCCCCCTCCCTATTGCCACGGCGGAACTCATCGCCGCCTGCCTTGCCCGCT
GCTGGACAGGGGCTCGGCTGTTGGGCACTGACAATTCCGTGGTGTTGTCGGGGAAGCTGACGTCCTTTCC
ATGGCTGCTCGCCTGTGTTGCCACCTGGATTCTGCGCGGGACGTCCTTCTGCTACGTCCCTTCGGCCCTC
AATCCAGCGGACCTTCCTTCCCGCGGCCTGCTGCCGGCTCTGCGGCCTCTTCCGCGTCTTCGCCTTCGCC
CTCAGACGAGTCGGATCTCCCTTTGGGCCGCCTCCCCGCATCGGTACGTATGGCCAGGTACCTTTAAGAC
CAATGACTTACAAGGCAGCTGTAGATCTTAGCCACTTTTTAAAAGAAAAGGGGGGACTGGAAGGGCTAAT
TCACTCCCAACGAAGACAAGATCTCGAGTTTACCACTCCCTATCAGTGATAGAGAAAAGTGAAAGTCGAG
TTTACCACTCCCTATCAGTGATAGAGAAAAGTGAAAGTCGAGTTTACCACTCCCTATCAGTGATAGAGAA
AAGTGAAAGTCGAGTTTACCACTCCCTATCAGTGATAGAGAAAAGTGAAAGTCGAGTTTACCACTCCCTA
TCAGTGATAGAGAAAAGTGAAAGTCGAGTTTACCACTCCCTATCAGTGATAGAGAAAAGTGAAAGTCGAG
TTTACCACTCCCTATCAGTGATAGAGAAAAGTGAAAGTCGGATCGATCTGCTTTTTGCTTGTACTGGGTC
TCTCTGGTTAGACCAGATCTGAGCCTGGGAGCTCTCTGGCTAACTAGGGAACCCACTGCTTAAGCCTCAA
TAAAGCTTGCCTTGAGTGCTTCAAGTAGTGTGTGCCCGTCTGTTGTGTGACTCTGGTAACTAGAGATCCC
TCAGACCCTTTTAGTCAGTGTGGAAAATCTCTAGCAGCATCTAGCATGCATCAGCCATACCACATTTGTA
GAGGTTTTACTTGCTTTAAAAAACCTCCCACACCTCCCCCTGAACCTGAAACATAAAATGAATGCAATTG
TTGTTGTTAACTTGTTTATTGCAGCTTATAATGGTTACAAATAAAGCAATAGCATCACAAATTTCACAAA
TAAAGCATTTTTTTCACTGCATTCTAGTTGTGGTTTGTCCAAACTCATCAATGTATCTTAACGCGTTAAC
TTTAAATAATGCCAATTATTTAAAGTTAATAACTGATCATAATCAGCCATACCACATTTGTAGAGGTTTT
ACTTGCTTTAAAAAACCTCCCACACCTCCCCCTGAACCTGAAACATAAAATGAATGCAATTGTTGTTGTT
AACTTGTTTATTGCAGCTTATAATGGTTACAAATAAAGCAATAGCATCACAAATTTCACAAATAAAGCAT
TTTTTTCACTGCATTCTAGTTGTGGTTTGTCCAAACTCATCAATGTATCTTAGGCCGGCCATATTTGTCA
CCGGACTGCGGCCGCGACTCTAGATCATAATCAGCCCGGGGGATCAGCCTCGACTGTGCCTTCTAGTTGC
CAGCCATCTGTTGTTTGCCCCTCCCCCGTGCCTTCCTTGACCCTGGAAGGTGCCACTCCCACTGTCCTTT
CCTAATAAAATGAGGAAATTGCATCGCATTGTCTGAGTAGGTGTCATTCTATTCTGGGGGGTGGGGTGGG
GCAGGACAGCAAGGGGGAGGATTGGGAAGACAATAGCAGGCATGCTGGGGATGCGGTGGGCTCTATGGAA
CCAGCTGGGGCGCGATAACTTCGTATAGGAGACTTTATACGAAGTTATGCGCCATTCTAGTTGTGGTTTG
TCCAAACTCATCAATGTATCTTATCATGTCTGGATCCCATCACAAAGCTCTGACCTCAATCCTATAGAAA
GGAGGAATGAGCCAAAATTCACCCAACTTATTGTGGGAAGCTTGTGGAAGGCTACTCGAAATGTTTGACC
CAAGTTAAACAATTTAAAGGCAATGCTACCAAATACTAATTGAGTGTATGTTAACTTCTGACCCACTGGG
AATGTGATGAAAGAAATAAAAGCTGAAATGAATCATTCTCTCTACTATTATTCTGATATTTCACATTCTT
AAAATAAAGTGGTGATCCTAACTGACCTTAAGACAGGGAATCTTTACTCGGATTAAATGTCAGGAATTGT
GAAAAAGTGAGTTTAAATGTATTTGGCTAAGGTGTATGTAAACTTCCGACTTCAACTGTAGGGGATCCTC
TAGAGTCGACCTGCAGGCATGCAAGCTTGGCGTAATCATGGTCATAGCTGTTTCCTGTGTGAAATTGTTA
TCCGCTCACAATTCCACACAACATACGAGCCGGAAGCATAAAGTGTAAAGCCTGGGGTGCCTAATGAGTG
AGCTAACTCACATTAATTGCGTTGCGCTCACTGCCCGCTTTCCAGTCGGGAAACCTGTCGTGCCAGCTGC
ATTAATGAATCGGCCAACGCGCGGGGAGAGGCGGTTTGCGTATTGGGCGCTCTTCCGCTTCCTCGCTCAC
TGACTCGCTGCGCTCGGTCGTTCGGCTGCGGCGAGCGGTATCAGCTCACTCAAAGGCGGTAATACGGTTA
TCCACAGAATCAGGGGATAACGCAGGAAAGAACATGTGAGCAAAAGGCCAGCAAAAGGCCAGGAACCGTA
AAAAGGCCGCGTTGCTGGCGTTTTTCCATAGGCTCCGCCCCCCTGACGAGCATCACAAAAATCGACGCTC
AAGTCAGAGGTGGCGAAACCCGACAGGACTATAAAGATACCAGGCGTTTCCCCCTGGAAGCTCCCTCGTG
CGCTCTCCTGTTCCGACCCTGCCGCTTACCGGATACCTGTCCGCCTTTCTCCCTTCGGGAAGCGTGGCGC
TTTCTCAATGCTCACGCTGTAGGTATCTCAGTTCGGTGTAGGTCGTTCGCTCCAAGCTGGGCTGTGTGCA
CGAACCCCCCGTTCAGCCCGACCGCTGCGCCTTATCCGGTAACTATCGTCTTGAGTCCAACCCGGTAAGA
CACGACTTATCGCCACTGGCAGCAGCCACTGGTAACAGGATTAGCAGAGCGAGGTATGTAGGCGGTGCTA
CAGAGTTCTTGAAGTGGTGGCCTAACTACGGCTACACTAGAAGGACAGTATTTGGTATCTGCGCTCTGCT
GAAGCCAGTTACCTTCGGAAAAAGAGTTGGTAGCTCTTGATCCGGCAAACAAACCACCGCTGGTAGCGGT
GGTTTTTTTGTTTGCAAGCAGCAGATTACGCGCAGAAAAAAAGGATCTCAAGAAGATCCTTTGATCTTTT
CTACGGGGTCTGACGCTCAGTGGAACGAAAACTCACGTTAAGGGATTTTGGTCATGAGATTATCAAAAAG
GATCTTCACCTAGATCCTTTTAAATTAAAAATGAAGTTTTAAATCAATCTAAAGTATATATGAGTAAACT
TGGTCTGACAGTTACCAATGCTTAATCAGTGAGGCACCTATCTCAGCGATCTGTCTATTTCGTTCATCCA
TAGTTGCCTGACTCCCCGTCGTGTAGATAACTACGATACGGGAGGGCTTACCATCTGGCCCCAGTGCTGC
AATGATACCGCGAGACCCACGCTCACCGGCTCCAGATTTATCAGCAATAAACCAGCCAGCCGGAAGGGCC
GAGCGCAGAAGTGGTCCTGCAACTTTATCCGCCTCCATCCAGTCTATTAATTGTTGCCGGGAAGCTAGAG
TAAGTAGTTCGCCAGTTAATAGTTTGCGCAACGTTGTTGCCATTGCTACAGGCATCGTGGTGTCACGCTC
GTCGTTTGGTATGGCTTCATTCAGCTCCGGTTCCCAACGATCAAGGCGAGTTACATGATCCCCCATGTTG
TGCAAAAAAGCGGTTAGCTCCTTCGGTCCTCCGATCGTTGTCAGAAGTAAGTTGGCCGCAGTGTTATCAC
TCATGGTTATGGCAGCACTGCATAATTCTCTTACTGTCATGCCATCCGTAAGATGCTTTTCTGTGACTGG
TGAGTACTCAACCAAGTCATTCTGAGAATAGTGTATGCGGCGACCGAGTTGCTCTTGCCCGGCGTCAATA
CGGGATAATACCGCGCCACATAGCAGAACTTTAAAAGTGCTCATCATTGGAAAACGTTCTTCGGGGCGAA
AACTCTCAAGGATCTTACCGCTGTTGAGATCCAGTTCGATGTAACCCACTCGTGCACCCAACTGATCTTC
AGCATCTTTTACTTTCACCAGCGTTTCTGGGTGAGCAAAAACAGGAAGGCAAAATGCCGCAAAAAAGGGA
ATAAGGGCGACACGGAAATGTTGAATACTCATACTCTTCCTTTTTCAATATTATTGAAGCATTTATCAGG
GTTATTGTCTCATGAGCGGATACATATTTGAATGTATTTAGAAAAATAAACAAATAGGGGTTCCGCGCAC
ATTTCCCCGAAAAGTGCCACCTGACGTCTAAGAAACCATTATTATCATGACATTAACCTATAAAAATAGG
CGTATCACGAGGCCCTTTCGTC
