>Addgene plasmid #67277 | LIR-wtloxP-TRE-CAG-Frt-red-puro-3xPA-Frt-GFP(mVenus)-KrasG12D-cMyc-SV40LT-IRES-KRABoff-PA-TRE-loxP257-RIR | addgene partial sequence | sequence record 118504 | T7 5'-TAATACGACTCACTATAGGG-3'
TCATTTTGGCAAAGATTAATTAAGAAGTTCCTATTCCGAAGTTCCTATTCTCTAGAAAGTATAGGAACTT
CGCCACCATGGTGGGTGAGGATAGCGTGCTGATCACCGAGAACATGCACATGAAACTGTACATGGAGGGC
ACCGTGAACGACCACCACTTCAAGTGCACATCCGAGGGCGAAGGCAAGCCCTACGAGGGCACCCAGACCA
TGAAGATCAAGGTGGTCGAGGGCGGCCCTCTCCCCTTCGCCTTCGACATCCTGGCTACCAGCTTCATGTA
CGGCAGCAAAACCTTTATCAACCACACCCAGGGCATCCCCGACTTCTTTAAGCAGTCCTTCCCTGAGGGC
TTCACATGGGAGAGGATCACCACATACGAAGACGGGGGCGTGCTGACCGCTACCCAGGACACCAGCCTCC
AGAACGGCTGCCTCATCTACAACGTCAAGATCAACGGGGTGAACTTCCCATCCAACGGCCCTGTGATGCA
GAAGAAAACACTCGGCTGGGAGGCCAGCACCGAGATGCTGTACCCCGCTGACAGCGGCCTGAGAGGCCAT
AGCCAGATGGCCCTGAAGCTCGTGGGCGGGGGCTACCTGCACTGCTCCCTCAAGAC
