>Addgene plasmid #67277 | LIR-wtloxP-TRE-CAG-Frt-red-puro-3xPA-Frt-GFP(mVenus)-KrasG12D-cMyc-SV40LT-IRES-KRABoff-PA-TRE-loxP257-RIR | addgene partial sequence | sequence record 118623 | WPRE-R 5'-CATAGCGTAAAAGGAGCAACA-3'
ATCCAGAGGTTGATTATCATATGACTAGTCCCGGGAATTCGAAGCTTGAGCTCGACTAGCTAGCTAGCTA
CTAGCTAGTCGAGATCCTTAAACTGATGATTTGATTTCAAATGCAGTCTCTGAATCAGGATGGGTCTCTT
GGTGAATTTCTCTCTCCACCAGCCAGGGCTCTTCTCCCTTCTCCAACCGGAGGATCACATCTGGCTTAGT
AAGCTGATAACCCAAGGAAACCAGGTTCTTATAGTTCTCCAGCATCACATTTCTGTACACGATCTGCTGA
GCAGTGTCCAGCAGCTTCCACTCCTCCCTGGTGAAGTCCACAAATACATCCTTGAAGGTCACCAGTGTCC
GGGACCAGGCAGTTAGTGACTTAGCATCCATGCCCTCCTTGTTCTTGATGATACTTCCTTGAGTGACAGC
AGAGTGCTGAGGAGACAAAGCACCACCGCCGTCGACCTTTCTCTTCTTTTTTGGCGACCCACTTTCACAT
TTAAGTTGTTTTTCTAATCCGCATATGATTAGTTCCAGGCCGAAAAGGAAGGCAGGTTCGGCTCCCTGCC
GGTCGAACAGCTCAATTGCTTGTCTCAGAAGTGGGGGCATAGAATCGGTGGTAGGTGTCTCTCTTTCCTC
TTTTGCTACTTGATGCTCCTGTTCCTCCAATACGCAGCCCAGTGTAAAGTGGCCCACGGCGGACAGAGCG
TACAGTGCGTTCTCCAGGGAGAAGCCTTGCTGACACAGGAACGCGAGCTGATTTTCC
