>Addgene plasmid #67277 | LIR-wtloxP-TRE-CAG-Frt-red-puro-3xPA-Frt-GFP(mVenus)-KrasG12D-cMyc-SV40LT-IRES-KRABoff-PA-TRE-loxP257-RIR | addgene partial sequence | sequence record 118638 | Puro-F2 5'-ctcggcttcaccgtcacc-3'
CTAGATCATAATCAGCCCGGGGGTGATCAGCCTCGACTGTGCCTTCTAGTTGCCAGCCATCTGTTGTTTG
CCCCTCCCCCGTGCCTTCCTTGACCCTGGAAGGTGCCACTCCCACTGTCCTTTCCTAATAAAATGAGGAA
ATTGCATCGCATTGTCTGAGTAGGTGTCATTCTATTCTGGGGGGTGGGGTGGGGCAGGACAGCAAGGGGG
AGGATTGGGAAGACAATAGCAGGCATGCTGGGGATGCGGTGGGCTCTATGGAACCAGCTGGTTGTTTATT
GCAGCTTATAATGGTTACAAATAAAGCAATAGCATCACAAATTTCACAAATAAAGCATTTTTTTCACTGC
ATTCTAGTTGTGGTTTGTCCAAACTCATCAATGTATCTTATCATGTCTGGATCTTGTTTATTGCAGCTTA
TAATGGTTACAAATAAAGCAATAGCATCACAAATTTCACAAATAAAGCATTTTTTTCACTGCATTCTAGT
TGTGGTTTGTCCAAACTCATCAATGTATCTTATCATGTCTGGATCTTGTTTATTGCAGCTTATAATGGTT
ACAAATAAAGCAATAGCATCACAAATTTCAC
