>Addgene plasmid #67277 | LIR-wtloxP-TRE-CAG-Frt-red-puro-3xPA-Frt-GFP(mVenus)-KrasG12D-cMyc-SV40LT-IRES-KRABoff-PA-TRE-loxP257-RIR | addgene partial sequence | sequence record 121153 | cMyc-R 5'-AGCTTCTCTGAGACGAGCTT-3'
AGAAGCTCCCGCCACCGCCGTCGTTGTCTCCCCGAAGGGAGAAGGGTGTGACCGCAACGTAGGAGGGCGA
GCAGAGCCCGGAGCGGCGGCTAGGGGACAGGGGCGGGGTGGGCAGCAGCTCGAATTTCTTCCAGATATCC
TC
