>Addgene plasmid #67277 | LIR-wtloxP-TRE-CAG-Frt-red-puro-3xPA-Frt-GFP(mVenus)-KrasG12D-cMyc-SV40LT-IRES-KRABoff-PA-TRE-loxP257-RIR | addgene partial sequence | sequence record 121187 | pSIN-R 5'-CAAACGCACACCGGCCTTATT-3'
GGGCGGAATTCGAAGCTTGAGCTCGACTAGCATCGATTTATGTTTCAGGTTCAGGGGGAGGTGTGGGAGG
TTTTTTAAAGCAAGTAAAACCTCTACAAATGTGGTATGGCTGATTATGATCATGAACAGACTGTGAGGAC
TGAGGGGCCTGAAATGAGCCTTGGGACTGTGAATCAATGCCCGTTTCATGCCCTGAGTCTTCCATGTTCT
TCTCCCCACCATCTTCATTTTTATCAGCATTTTCCTGGCTGTCTTCATCATCATCATCACTGTTTCTTAG
CCAATCTAAAACTCCAATTCCCATAGCCACATTAAACTTCATTTTTTGATACACTGACAAACTAAACTCT
TTGTCCAATCTCTCTTTCCACTCCACAATTCTGCTCTGAATACTTTGAGCAAACTCAGCCACAGGTCTGT
ACCAAATTAACATAAGAAGCAAAGCAATGCCACTTTGAATTATTCTCTTTTCTAACAAAAACTCACTGCG
TTCCAGGCAATGCTTTAAATAATCTTTGGGCCTAAAATCTATTTGTTTTACAAATCTGGCCTGCAGTGTT
TTAGGCACACTGTACTCATTCATGGTGACTATTCCAGGGGGAAATATTTGAGTTCTTTTATTTAGGTGTT
TCTTTTCTAAGTTTACCTTAACACTGCCATCCAAATAATCCCTTAAATTGTCCAGGTTATTAATTCCCTG
ACCTGAAGGCAAATCTCTGGACTCCCCTCCAGTG
